>Addgene plasmid #141651 | TFORF0653 | addgene full sequence | sequence record 391540 | Addgene NGS Result
TTAATGTAGTCTTATGCAATACTCTTGTAGTCTTGCAACATGGTAACGATGAGTTAGCAACATGCCTTAC
AAGGAGAGAAAAAGCACCGTGCATGCCGATTGGTGGAAGTAAGGTGGTACGATCGTGCCTTATTAGGAAG
GCAACAGACGGGTCTGACATGGATTGGACGAACCACTGAATTGCCGCATTGCAGAGATATTGTATTTAAG
TGCCTAGCTCGATACATAAACGGGTCTCTCTGGTTAGACCAGATCTGAGCCTGGGAGCTCTCTGGCTAAC
TAGGGAACCCACTGCTTAAGCCTCAATAAAGCTTGCCTTGAGTGCTTCAAGTAGTGTGTGCCCGTCTGTT
GTGTGACTCTGGTAACTAGAGATCCCTCAGACCCTTTTAGTCAGTGTGGAAAATCTCTAGCAGTGGCGCC
CGAACAGGGACTTGAAAGCGAAAGGGAAACCAGAGGAGCTCTCTCGACGCAGGACTCGGCTTGCTGAAGC
GCGCACGGCAAGAGGCGAGGGGCGGCGACTGGTGAGTACGCCAAAAATTTTGACTAGCGGAGGCTAGAAG
GAGAGAGATGGGTGCGAGAGCGTCAGTATTAAGCGGGGGAGAATTAGATCGCGATGGGAAAAAATTCGGT
TAAGGCCAGGGGGAAAGAAAAAATATAAATTAAAACATATAGTATGGGCAAGCAGGGAGCTAGAACGATT
CGCAGTTAATCCTGGCCTGTTAGAAACATCAGAAGGCTGTAGACAAATACTGGGACAGCTACAACCATCC
CTTCAGACAGGATCAGAAGAACTTAGATCATTATATAATACAGTAGCAACCCTCTATTGTGTGCATCAAA
GGATAGAGATAAAAGACACCAAGGAAGCTTTAGACAAGATAGAGGAAGAGCAAAACAAAAGTAAGACCAC
CGCACAGCAAGCGGCCGCTGATCTTCAGACCTGGAGGAGGAGATATGAGGGACAATTGGAGAAGTGAATT
ATATAAATATAAAGTAGTAAAAATTGAACCATTAGGAGTAGCACCCACCAAGGCAAAGAGAAGAGTGGTG
CAGAGAGAAAAAAGAGCAGTGGGAATAGGAGCTTTGTTCCTTGGGTTCTTGGGAGCAGCAGGAAGCACTA
TGGGCGCAGCGTCAATGACGCTGACGGTACAGGCCAGACAATTATTGTCTGGTATAGTGCAGCAGCAGAA
CAATTTGCTGAGGGCTATTGAGGCGCAACAGCATCTGTTGCAACTCACAGTCTGGGGCATCAAGCAGCTC
CAGGCAAGAATCCTGGCTGTGGAAAGATACCTAAAGGATCAACAGCTCCTGGGGATTTGGGGTTGCTCTG
GAAAACTCATTTGCACCACTGCTGTGCCTTGGAATGCTAGTTGGAGTAATAAATCTCTGGAACAGATTTG
GAATCACACGACCTGGATGGAGTGGGACAGAGAAATTAACAATTACACAAGCTTAATACACTCCTTAATT
GAAGAATCGCAAAACCAGCAAGAAAAGAATGAACAAGAATTATTGGAATTAGATAAATGGGCAAGTTTGT
GGAATTGGTTTAACATAACAAATTGGCTGTGGTATATAAAATTATTCATAATGATAGTAGGAGGCTTGGT
AGGTTTAAGAATAGTTTTTGCTGTACTTTCTATAGTGAATAGAGTTAGGCAGGGATATTCACCATTATCG
TTTCAGACCCACCTCCCAACCCCGAGGGGACCCATGCATTGCATCTCAATTAGTCAGCAACCAGGTGTGG
AAAGTCCCCAGGCTCCCCAGCAGGCAGAAGTATGCAAAGCATGCGTCTCAATTAGTCAGCAACCATAGTC
CCGCCCCTAACTCCGCCCATCCCGCCCCTAACTCCGCCCAGTTCCGCCCATTCTCCGCCCCATGGCTGAC
TAATTTTTTTTATTTATGCAGAGGCCGAGGCCGCCTCGGCCTCTGAGCTATTCCAGAAGTAGTGAGGAGG
CTTTTTTGGAGGCCTAGGCTTTTGCAAAAAGCTTTCTAGAGGTACCACCGGAGCTTACCATGACCGAGTA
CAAGCCCACGGTGCGCCTCGCCACCCGCGACGACGTCCCCAGGGCCGTACGCACCCTCGCCGCCGCGTTC
GCCGACTACCCCGCCACGCGCCACACCGTCGATCCGGACCGCCACATCGAGCGGGTCACCGAGCTGCAAG
AACTCTTCCTCACGCGCGTCGGGCTCGACATCGGCAAGGTGTGGGTCGCGGACGACGGCGCCGCCGTGGC
GGTCTGGACCACGCCGGAGAGCGTCGAAGCGGGGGCGGTGTTCGCCGAGATCGGCCCGCGCATGGCCGAG
TTGAGCGGTTCCCGGCTGGCCGCGCAGCAACAGATGGAAGGCCTCCTGGCGCCGCACCGGCCCAAGGAGC
CCGCGTGGTTCCTGGCCACCGTCGGCGTCTCGCCCGACCACCAGGGCAAGGGTCTGGGCAGCGCCGTCGT
GCTCCCCGGAGTGGAGGCGGCCGAGCGCGCCGGGGTGCCCGCCTTCCTGGAGACCTCCGCGCCCCGCAAC
CTCCCCTTCTACGAGCGGCTCGGCTTCACCGTCACCGCCGACGTCGAGGTGCCCGAAGGACCGCGCACCT
GGTGCATGACCCGCAAGCCCGGTGCCAGTTAACGAATTCTAGATCTTGAGACAAATGGCAGTATTCATCC
ACAATTTTAAAAGAAAAGGGGGGATTGGGGGGTACAGTGCAGGGGAAAGAATAGTAGACATAATAGCAAC
AGACATACAAACTAAAGAATTACAAAAACAAATTACAAAAATTCAAAATTTTCGGGTTTATTACAGGGAC
AGCAGAGATCCACTTTGGCGCCGGCTCGAGGCCTGCAGGTGCAAAGATGGATAAAGTTTTAAACAGAGAG
GAATCTTTGCAGCTAATGGACCTTCTAGGTCTTGAAAGGAGTGGGAATTGGCTCCGGTGCCCGTCAGTGG
GCAGAGCGCACATCGCCCACAGTCCCCGAGAAGTTGGGGGGAGGGGTCGGCAATTGAACCGGTGCCTAGA
GAAGGTGGCGCGGGGTAAACTGGGAAAGTGATGTCGTGTACTGGCTCCGCCTTTTTCCCGAGGGTGGGGG
AGAACCGTATATAAGTGCAGTAGTCGCCGTGAACGTTCTTTTTCGCAACGGGTTTGCCGCCAGAACACAG
GTAAGTGCCGTGTGTGGTTCCCGCGGGCCTGGCCTCTTTACGGGTTATGGCCCTTGCGTGCCTTGAATTA
CTTCCACCTGGCTGCAGTACGTGATTCTTGATCCCGAGCTTCGGGTTGGAAGTGGGTGGGAGAGTTCGAG
GCCTTGCGCTTAAGGAGCCCCTTCGCCTCGTGCTTGAGTTGAGGCCTGGCCTGGGCGCTGGGGCCGCCGC
GTGCGAATCTGGTGGCACCTTCGCGCCTGTCTCGCTGCTTTCGATAAGTCTCTAGCCATTTAAAATTTTT
GATGACCTGCTGCGACGCTTTTTTTCTGGCAAGATAGTCTTGTAAATGCGGGCCAAGATCTGCACACTGG
TATTTCGGTTTTTGGGGCCGCGGGCGGCGACGGGGCCCGTGCGTCCCAGCGCACATGTTCGGCGAGGCGG
GGCCTGCGAGCGCGGCCACCGAGAATCGGACGGGGGTAGTCTCAAGCTGGCCGGCCTGCTCTGGTGCCTG
GCCTCGCGCCGCCGTGTATCGCCCCGCCCTGGGCGGCAAGGCTGGCCCGGTCGGCACCAGTTGCGTGAGC
GGAAAGATGGCCGCTTCCCGGCCCTGCTGCAGGGAGCTCAAAATGGAGGACGCGGCGCTCGGGAGAGCGG
GCGGGTGAGTCACCCACACAAAGGAAAAGGGCCTTTCCGTCCTCAGCCGTCGCTTCATGTGACTCCACGG
AGTACCGGGCGCCGTCCAGGCACCTCGATTAGTTCTCGAGCTTTTGGAGTACGTCGTCTTTAGGTTGGGG
GGAGGGGTTTTATGCGATGGAGTTTCCCCACACTGAGTGGGTGGAGACTGAAGTTAGGCCAGCTTGGCAC
TTGATGTAATTCTCCTTGGAATTTGCCCTTTTTGAGTTTGGATCTTGGTTCATTCTCAAGCCTCAGACAG
TGGTTCAAAGTTTTTTTCTTCCATTTCAGGTGTCGTGAGGCTAGCACCGCCACCATGCTGCCTAAGAGAA
GCAGGAGAACAGTCAGCAAAAGCATTGGTCCCACCTGCCCCTTTGCTGGAAGCTGTGAAGTCAGCAAGAC
TCAGAGGCGCCACTGCCCAGCCTGCAGGTTGCAGAAGTGCTTAGATGCTGGCATGAGGAAAGACATGATA
CTGTCGGCAGAAGCCCTGGCATTGCGGCGAGCAAAGCAGGCCCAGCGGCGGGCACAGCAAACACCTGTGC
AACTGAGTAAGGAGCAAGAAGAGCTGATCCGGACACTCCTGGGGGCCCACACCCGCCACATGGGCACCAT
GTTTGAACAGTTTGTGCAGTTTAGGCCTCCAGCTCATCTGTTCATCCATCACCAGCCCTTGCCCACCCTG
GCCCCTGTGCTGCCTCTGGTCACACACTTCGCAGACATCAACACTTTCATGGTACTGCAAGTCATCAAGT
TTACTAAGGACCTGCCCGTCTTCCGTTCCCTGCCCATTGAAGACCAGATCTCCCTTCTCAAGGGAGCAGC
TGTGGAAATCTGTCACATCGTACTCAATACCACTTTCTGTCTCCAAACACAAAACTTCCTCTGCGGGCCT
CTTCGCTACACAATTGAAGATGGAGCCCGTGTGGGGTTCCAGGTAGAGTTTTTGGAGTTGCTCTTTCACT
TCCATGGAACACTACGAAAACTGCAGCTCCAAGAGCCTGAGTATGTGCTCTTGGCTGCCATGGCCCTCTT
CTCTCCTGACCGACCTGGAGTTACCCAGAGAGATGAGATTGATCAGCTGCAAGAGGAGATGGCACTGACT
CTGCAAAGCTACATCAAGGGCCAGCAGCGAAGGCCCCGGGATCGGTTTCTGTATGCGAAGTTGCTAGGCC
TGCTGGCTGAGCTCCGGAGCATTAATGAGGCCTACGGGTACCAAATCCAGCACATCCAGGGCCTGTCTGC
CATGATGCCGCTGCTCCAGGAGATCTGCAGCTAGTAATGAACTAGTCCGTAACTTGAAAGTATTTCGATT
TCTTGGCTTTATATATCTTGTGGAAAGGACGACTGAGAATACGTCATCTTCAGCACACGCGTTAAGTCGA
CAATCAACCTCTGGATTACAAAATTTGTGAAAGATTGACTGGTATTCTTAACTATGTTGCTCCTTTTACG
CTATGTGGATACGCTGCTTTAATGCCTTTGTATCATGCTATTGCTTCCCGTATGGCTTTCATTTTCTCCT
CCTTGTATAAATCCTGGTTGCTGTCTCTTTATGAGGAGTTGTGGCCCGTTGTCAGGCAACGTGGCGTGGT
GTGCACTGTGTTTGCTGACGCAACCCCCACTGGTTGGGGCATTGCCACCACCTGTCAGCTCCTTTCCGGG
ACTTTCGCTTTCCCCCTCCCTATTGCCACGGCGGAACTCATCGCCGCCTGCCTTGCCCGCTGCTGGACAG
GGGCTCGGCTGTTGGGCACTGACAATTCCGTGGTGTTGTCGGGGAAATCATCGTCCTTTCCTTGGCTGCT
CGCCTGTGTTGCCACCTGGATTCTGCGCGGGACGTCCTTCTGCTACGTCCCTTCGGCCCTCAATCCAGCG
GACCTTCCTTCCCGCGGCCTGCTGCCGGCTCTGCGGCCTCTTCCGCGTCTTCGCCTTCGCCCTCAGACGA
GTCGGATCTCCCTTTGGGCCGCCTCCCCGCGTCGACTTTAAGACCAATGACTTACAAGGCAGCTGTAGAT
CTTAGCCACTTTTTAAAAGAAAAGGGGGGACTGGAAGGGCTAATTCACTCCCAACGAAGACAAGATCTGC
TTTTTGCTTGTACTGGGTCTCTCTGGTTAGACCAGATCTGAGCCTGGGAGCTCTCTGGCTAACTAGGGAA
CCCACTGCTTAAGCCTCAATAAAGCTTGCCTTGAGTGCTTCAAGTAGTGTGTGCCCGTCTGTTGTGTGAC
TCTGGTAACTAGAGATCCCTCAGACCCTTTTAGTCAGTGTGGAAAATCTCTAGCAGTACGTATAGTAGTT
CATGTCATCTTATTATTCAGTATTTATAACTTGCAAAGAAATGAATATCAGAGAGTGAGAGGAACTTGTT
TATTGCAGCTTATAATGGTTACAAATAAAGCAATAGCATCACAAATTTCACAAATAAAGCATTTTTTTCA
CTGCATTCTAGTTGTGGTTTGTCCAAACTCATCAATGTATCTTATCATGTCTGGCTCTAGCTATCCCGCC
CCTAACTCCGCCCATCCCGCCCCTAACTCCGCCCAGTTCCGCCCATTCTCCGCCCCATGGCTGACTAATT
TTTTTTATTTATGCAGAGGCCGAGGCCGCCTCGGCCTCTGAGCTATTCCAGAAGTAGTGAGGAGGCTTTT
TTGGAGGCCTAGGGACGTACCCAATTCGCCCTATAGTGAGTCGTATTACGCGCGCTCACTGGCCGTCGTT
TTACAACGTCGTGACTGGGAAAACCCTGGCGTTACCCAACTTAATCGCCTTGCAGCACATCCCCCTTTCG
CCAGCTGGCGTAATAGCGAAGAGGCCCGCACCGATCGCCCTTCCCAACAGTTGCGCAGCCTGAATGGCGA
ATGGG
[124 nt withheld, positions 6656-6779]
C
[91 nt withheld, positions 6781-6871]
A
[49 nt withheld, positions 6873-6921]
CCTTTGACGTTGGAGTCCACGTTCTTT
[37 nt withheld, positions 6949-6985]
ACCCTATCTCGGTCTATTCTTTTGATTTATAAGGGATTTTGCCGATTTCGGCCTATTGGTTAAAAAATGA
GCTGATTTAACAAAAATTTAACGCGAATTTTAACAAAATATTAACGCTTACAATTTAGGTGGCACTTTTC
GGGGAAATGTGCGCGGAACCCCTATTTGTTTATTTTTCTAAATACATTCAAATATGTATCCGCTCATGAG
ACAATAACCCTGATAAATGCTTCAATAATATTGAAAAAGGAAGAGTATGAGTATTCAACATTTCCGTGTC
GCCCTTATTCCCTTTTTTGCGGCATTTTGCCTTCCTGTTTTTGCTCACCCAGAAACGCTGGTGAAAGTAA
AAGATGCTGAAGATCAGTTGGGTGCACGAGTGGGTTACATCGAACTGGATCTCAACAGCGGTAAGATCCT
TGAGAGTTTTCGCCCCGAAGAACGTTTTCCAATGATGAGCACTTTTAAAGTTCTGCTATGTGGCGCGGTA
TTATCCCGTATTGACGCCGGGCAAGAGCAACTCGGTCGCCGCATACACTATTCTCAGAATGACTTGGTTG
AGTACTCACCAGTCACAGAAAAGCATCTTACGGATGGCATGACAGTAAGAGAATTATGCAGTGCTGCCAT
AACCATGAGTGATAACACTGCGGCCAACTTACTTCTGACAACGATCGGAGGACCGAAGGAGCTAACCGCT
TTTTTGCACAACATGGGGGATCATGTAACTCGCCTTGATCGTTGGGAACCGGAGCTGAATGAAGCCATAC
CAAACGACGAGCGTGACACCACGATGCCTGTAGCAATGGCAACAACGTTGCGCAAACTATTAACTGGCGA
ACTACTTACTCTAGCTTCCCGGCAACAATTAATAGACTGGATGGAGGCGGATAAAGTTGCAGGACCACTT
CTGCGCTCGGCCCTTCCGGCTGGCTGGTTTATTGCTGATAAATCTGGAGCCGGTGAGCGTGGGTCTCGCG
GTATCATTGCAGCACTGGGGCCAGATGGTAAGCCCTCCCGTATCGTAGTTATCTACACGACGGGGAGTCA
GGCAACTATGGATGAACGAAATAGACAGATCGCTGAGATAGGTGCCTCACTGATTAAGCATTGGTAACTG
TCAGACCAAGTTTACTCATATATACTTTAGATTGATTTAAAACTTCATTTTTAATTTAAAAGGATCTAGG
TGAAGATCCTTTTTGATAATCTCATGACCAAAATCCCTTAACGTGAGTTTTCGTTCCACTGAGCGTCAGA
CCCCGTAGAAAAGATCAAAGGATCTTCTTGAGATCCTTTTTTTCTGCGCGTAATCTGCTGCTTGCAAACA
AAAAAACCACCGCTACCAGCGGTGGTTTGTTTGCCGGATCAAGAGCTACCAACTCTTTTTCCGAAGGTAA
CTGGCTTCAGCAGAGCGCAGATACCAAATACTGTTCTTCTAGTGTAGCCGTAGTTAGGCCACCACTTCAA
GAACTCTGTAGCACCGCCTACATACCTCGCTCTGCTAATCCTGTTACCAGTGGCTGCTGCCAGTGGCGAT
AAGTCGTGTCTTACCGGGTTGGACTCAAGACGATAGTTACCGGATAAGGCGCAGCGGTCGGGCTGAACGG
GGGGTTCGTGCACACAGCCCAGCTTGGAGCGAACGACCTACACCGAACTGAGATACCTACAGCGTGAGCT
ATGAGAAAGCGCCACGCTTCCCGAAGGGAGAAAGGCGGACAGGTATCCGGTAAGCGGCAGGGTCGGAACA
GGAGAGCGCACGAGGGAGCTTCCAGGGGGAAACGCCTGGTATCTTTATAGTCCTGTCGGGTTTCGCCACC
TCTGACTTGAGCGTCGATTTTTGTGATGCTCGTCAGGGGGGCGGAGCCTATGGAAAAACGCCAGCAACGC
GGCCTTTTTACGGTTCCTGGCCTTTTGCTGGCCTTTTGCTCACATGTTCTTTCCTGCGTTATCCCCTGAT
TCTGTGGATAACCGTATTACCGCCTTTGAGTGAGCTGATACCGCTCGCCGCAGCCGAACGACCGAGCGCA
GCGAGTCAGTGAGCGAGGAAGCGGAAGAGCGCCCAATACGCAAACCGCCTCTCCCCGCGCGTTGGCCGAT
TCATTAATGCAGCTGGCACGACAGGTTTCCCGACTGGAAAGCGGGCAGTGAGCGCAACGCAATTAATGTG
AGTTAGCTCACTCATTAGGCACCCCAGGCTTTACACTTTATGCTTCCGGCTCGTATGTTGTGTGGAATTG
TGAGCGGATAACAATTTCACACAGGAAACAGCTATGACCATGATTACGCCAAGCGCGCAATTAACCCTCA
CTAAAGGGAACAAAAGCTGGAGCTGCAAGC
Features (pLannotate 1.2.2; 31 found; start..end, strand, type, name):
      5..231     +  promoter       RSV promoter: Rous sarcoma virus enhancer/promoter
    232..412     +  LTR            5' LTR (truncated): truncated 5' long terminal repeat (LTR) from HIV-1
    459..584     +  misc_feature   HIV-1 Ψ: packaging signal of human immunodeficiency virus type 1
    568..931     +  CDS            HIV-1 gag (fragment): gag protein from human immunodeficiency virus 1; gag
   1077..1310    +  misc_feature   RRE: The Rev response element (RRE) of HIV-1 allows for Rev-dependent mRNA export from the nucleus to the cytoplasm.
   1687..1713    +  CDS            Rev (fragment): human immunodeficiency virus 1 (HIV-1) Rev protein; rev; enhances nuclear export of unspliced and incompletely spliced viral mRNAs
   1720..1743    +  promoter       SV40 promoter (fragment): SV40 early promoter
   1744..1815    +  promoter       SV40 promoter (fragment): SV40 enhancer and early promoter
   1839..1974    +  rep_origin     SV40 ori: SV40 origin of replication
   2020..2616    +  CDS            PuroR (fragment): puromycin N-acetyltransferase; pac from Streptomyces; confers resistance to puromycin
   2665..2782    +  misc_feature   cPPT/CTS: central polypurine tract and central termination sequence of HIV-1
   2847..2913    +  CDS            small t antigen (fragment): SV40 (simian virus 40) small t antigen
   2920..4098    +  promoter       EF-1α promoter: strong constitutive promoter for human elongation factor EF-1α
   4133..5071    +  CDS            NR1I3 (fragment): NR1I3_HUMAN - Also known as CAR. Experimental evidence at protein level: Swiss-Prot protein existence level 1. Binds and transactivates the retinoic acid response elements that control expression of the retinoic acid receptor beta 2 and alcohol dehydrogenase 3 genes. Transactivates both the phenobarbital responsive element module of the human CYP2B6 gene and the CYP3A4 xenobiotic response element. From Homo sapiens (Human).
   5087..5140    +  promoter       U6 promoter (fragment): RNA polymerase III promoter for human U6 snRNA
   5182..5770    +  misc_feature   WPRE: woodchuck hepatitis virus posttranscriptional regulatory element
   5821..5840    +  misc_feature   cPPT/CTS (fragment): central polypurine tract and central termination sequence of HIV-1
   5842..6075    +  LTR            3' LTR (ΔU3): self-inactivating 3' long terminal repeat (LTR) from HIV-1
   6153..6274    +  polyA_signal   SV40 poly(A) signal: SV40 polyadenylation signal
   6314..6449    +  rep_origin     SV40 ori: SV40 origin of replication
   6470..6488    -  promoter       T7 promoter: promoter for bacteriophage T7 RNA polymerase
   6496..6651    +  CDS            lacZα (fragment): LacZα fragment of β-galactosidase; lacZ fragment
   6656..7084    +  rep_origin     f1 ori (sequence partly withheld): f1 bacteriophage origin of replication; arrow indicates direction of (+) strand synthesis
   7137..7241    +  promoter       AmpR promoter: bla
   7242..8102    +  CDS            AmpR: β-lactamase; bla; confers resistance to ampicillin, carbenicillin, and related antibiotics
   8273..8861    +  rep_origin     ori: high-copy-number ColE1/pMB1/pBR322/pUC origin of replication
   9044..9136    +  CDS            lacI (fragment): lac repressor; lacI; The lac repressor binds to the lac operator to inhibit transcription in E. coli. This inhibition can be relieved by adding lactose or isopropyl-β-D-thiogalactopyranoside (IPTG).
   9149..9170    +  protein_bind   CAP binding site: CAP binding activates transcription in the presence of cAMP. E. coli catabolite activator protein
   9185..9215    +  promoter       lac promoter: promoter for the E. coli lac operon
   9223..9239    +  protein_bind   lac operator: The lac repressor binds to the lac operator to inhibit transcription in E. coli. This inhibition can be relieved by adding lactose or isopropyl-β-D-thiogalactopyranoside (IPTG). lac repressor encoded by lacI
   9284..9302    +  promoter       T3 promoter: promoter for bacteriophage T3 RNA polymerase
