[The description below was written by a language model from this plasmid's Addgene catalogue record and pLannotate feature annotations shown in this document.]
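Description:
TFORF0653 is a third-generation-style, self-inactivating lentiviral expression plasmid built on the pLX_TRC317 backbone and carrying the human NR1I3 open reading frame (also known as CAR, the constitutive androstane receptor, a nuclear receptor transcription factor). It is propagated in E. coli through a high-copy ColE1/pUC-type origin with ampicillin selection from the β-lactamase gene. An f1 origin and remnants of a lac/lacZα cloning region with T7 and T3 promoters also sit in the bacterial backbone. The depositor warns that recombination can occur, which is common for plasmids with repeated LTRs.

The viral portion begins with an RSV promoter fused to a truncated HIV-1 5' LTR, which drives production of the genomic RNA in packaging cells. This is followed by the Ψ packaging signal with a gag fragment, the Rev response element for nuclear export, and a cPPT/CTS element that aids nuclear import of the reverse-transcribed genome. The genome ends in a ΔU3 3' LTR, with an SV40 polyadenylation signal downstream. Two expression units lie between the LTRs. An SV40 early promoter drives puromycin N-acetyltransferase for selection of transduced mammalian cells, and a strong constitutive EF-1α promoter drives the NR1I3 ORF, with a WPRE downstream to enhance transcript stability and expression.

According to the record, each plasmid in this collection also carries a unique 24-bp barcode. It is not annotated in the feature table, so its position is not stated. The barcode allows the overexpressed factor to be identified in pooled screens, and the construct belongs to a transcription factor ORF library used to study directed differentiation.
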