Addgene plasmid #141651: TFORF0653
Purpose: Lentiviral vector for overexpressing the NR1I3 transcription factor ORF with a unique 24-bp barcode. Barcodes facilitate identification of transcription factors in pooled screens.
Depositing lab: Feng Zhang. Depositing organization: Broad Institute. Publication: A transcription factor atlas of directed differentiation. Joung J, Ma S, Tay T, Geiger-Schuller KR, Kirchgatterer PC, Verdine VK, Guo B, Arias-Garcia MA, Allen WE, Singh A, Kuksenko O, Abudayyeh OO, Gootenberg JS, Fu Z, Macrae RK, Buenrostro JD, Regev A, Zhang F. Cell. 2023 Jan 5;186(1):209-229.e26. doi: 10.1016/j.cell.2022.11.026. PubMed 36608654.
Backbone
  Vector backbone: pLX_TRC317
  Backbone manufacturer: Broad Institute Genetic Perturbation Platform
  Backbone size w/o insert (bp): 8264
  Vector type: Mammalian Expression, Lentiviral
  Selectable markers: Puromycin
Growth in bacteria
  Bacterial resistance: Ampicillin, 100 μg/mL
  Growth temperature: 37°C
  Growth strain: NEB Stable
  Copy number: High Copy
Gene/Insert
  Gene/Insert name: NR1I3
  Species: H. sapiens (human)
  Insert size (bp): 1061
  Entrez Gene: NR1I3 (a.k.a. CAR, CAR1, MB67)
  Promoter: EF1a
  Cloning method: Unknown
  Sequencing primers: 5′ GGGTGGAGACTGAAGTTAGGCCAG; 3′ CACATAGCGTAAAAGGAGCAACATAG
Terms and licenses: Academic/Nonprofit Terms; Industry Terms: Not Available to Industry
Depositor comments: NM_001077479,ENST00000511676 . The transcription factor ORF portion of this plasmid was synthesized by Genewiz. Please test multiple small colonies in case of plasmid recombination. To make this collection available in a timely manner, a portion of this collection was not fully sequenced by Addgene. If an Addgene verified full plasmid sequence is not available, please contact us prior to placing an order to request the full sequence.
How to cite: TFORF0653 was a gift from Feng Zhang (Addgene plasmid # 141651 ; http://n2t.net/addgene:141651 ; RRID:Addgene_141651)
