>Addgene plasmid #141651 | TFORF0653 | depositor partial sequence | sequence record 277090 | Insert
ACCGCCACCATGCTGCCTAAGAGAAGCAGGAGAACAGTCAGCAAAAGCATTGGTCCCACCTGCCCCTTTG
CTGGAAGCTGTGAAGTCAGCAAGACTCAGAGGCGCCACTGCCCAGCCTGCAGGTTGCAGAAGTGCTTAGA
TGCTGGCATGAGGAAAGACATGATACTGTCGGCAGAAGCCCTGGCATTGCGGCGAGCAAAGCAGGCCCAG
CGGCGGGCACAGCAAACACCTGTGCAACTGAGTAAGGAGCAAGAAGAGCTGATCCGGACACTCCTGGGGG
CCCACACCCGCCACATGGGCACCATGTTTGAACAGTTTGTGCAGTTTAGGCCTCCAGCTCATCTGTTCAT
CCATCACCAGCCCTTGCCCACCCTGGCCCCTGTGCTGCCTCTGGTCACACACTTCGCAGACATCAACACT
TTCATGGTACTGCAAGTCATCAAGTTTACTAAGGACCTGCCCGTCTTCCGTTCCCTGCCCATTGAAGACC
AGATCTCCCTTCTCAAGGGAGCAGCTGTGGAAATCTGTCACATCGTACTCAATACCACTTTCTGTCTCCA
AACACAAAACTTCCTCTGCGGGCCTCTTCGCTACACAATTGAAGATGGAGCCCGTGTGGGGTTCCAGGTA
GAGTTTTTGGAGTTGCTCTTTCACTTCCATGGAACACTACGAAAACTGCAGCTCCAAGAGCCTGAGTATG
TGCTCTTGGCTGCCATGGCCCTCTTCTCTCCTGACCGACCTGGAGTTACCCAGAGAGATGAGATTGATCA
GCTGCAAGAGGAGATGGCACTGACTCTGCAAAGCTACATCAAGGGCCAGCAGCGAAGGCCCCGGGATCGG
TTTCTGTATGCGAAGTTGCTAGGCCTGCTGGCTGAGCTCCGGAGCATTAATGAGGCCTACGGGTACCAAA
TCCAGCACATCCAGGGCCTGTCTGCCATGATGCCGCTGCTCCAGGAGATCTGCAGCTAGTAATGAACTAG
TCCGTAACTTGAAAGTATTTCGATTTCTTGGCTTTATATATCTTGTGGAAAGGACGACTGAGAATACGTC
ATCTTCAGCAC
