>Addgene plasmid #141651 | TFORF0653 | depositor partial sequence | sequence record 277091 | Barcode
CTGAGAATACGTCATCTTCAGCAC
